Addgene plasmid #73736: pMLS383
Purpose: SapTrap TEV-Flagtag N-terminal connector donor plasmid
Depositing lab: Erik Jorgensen. Depositing organization: University of Utah. Publication: SapTrap, a Toolkit for High-Throughput CRISPR/Cas9 Gene Modification in Caenorhabditis elegans. Schwartz ML, Jorgensen EM. Genetics. 2016 Feb 2. pii: genetics.115.184275. 10.1534/genetics.115.184275 PubMed 26837755.
Backbone
  Vector backbone: pDONR221
  Backbone manufacturer: Thermo Fisher
  Vector type: CRISPR
Growth in bacteria
  Bacterial resistance: Kanamycin, 50 μg/mL
  Growth temperature: 37°C
  Growth strain: Top10
  Copy number: High Copy
Gene/Insert
  Gene/Insert name: TEV-FLAGtag
  Insert size (bp): 115
  Cloning method: Unknown
  Sequencing primers: 5′ M13 (-21) Forward; 3′ M13 Reverse
Terms and licenses: Academic/Nonprofit Terms; Industry Terms: Not Available to Industry
How to cite: pMLS383 was a gift from Erik Jorgensen (Addgene plasmid # 73736 ; http://n2t.net/addgene:73736 ; RRID:Addgene_73736)
