[The description below was written by a language model from this plasmid's Addgene catalogue record and pLannotate feature annotations shown in this document.]
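Description:
pMLS383 is a small bacterial donor plasmid (about 2.6 kb) from the SapTrap toolkit, a modular assembly system for building CRISPR/Cas9 gene-modification targeting vectors for Caenorhabditis elegans. It is recorded as being built on the pDONR221 backbone and is maintained in E. coli at high copy number through a ColE1/pUC-type origin, with selection on kanamycin provided by the aph(3')-Ia aminoglycoside phosphotransferase gene. The feature table also detects rrnB T1 and T2 transcription terminators, which in this type of backbone insulate the insert region from read-through transcription, along with short lacZα and lacI fragments that appear to be non-functional backbone remnants.

The payload is a 115 bp TEV-FLAG insert that serves as an N-terminal connector module. It combines a tobacco etch virus protease recognition site with a FLAG epitope, both annotated as partial matches on the forward strand. The insert sits between pBluescript-derived multiple cloning site fragments and is flanked by opposing T3 and T7 phage promoters, with M13 forward and reverse priming sites used for sequence verification. No eukaryotic promoter, reporter or Cas9/guide RNA cassette is present, so the plasmid does not express anything itself but supplies a DNA part.

In the SapTrap scheme, connector donors like this one contribute a short linker placed between a tag and the targeted gene during one-step assembly of a repair template. Here the linker would add a cleavable TEV site and a FLAG epitope for detection or purification. The record does not state the cloning method or annotate the restriction sites that release the module.
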