Features (pLannotate 1.2.2; 12 found; start..end, strand, type, name):
    146..164     +  promoter       T3 promoter: promoter for bacteriophage T3 RNA polymerase
    177..239     +  misc_feature   MCS (fragment): pBluescript multiple cloning site
    257..273     +  CDS            TEV site (fragment): tobacco etch virus (TEV) protease recognition and cleavage site
    289..309     +  CDS            FLAG (fragment): FLAG® epitope tag, followed by an enterokinase cleavage site
    359..403     +  misc_feature   MCS (fragment): pBluescript multiple cloning site
    412..430     -  promoter       T7 promoter: promoter for bacteriophage T7 RNA polymerase
    438..476     +  CDS            lacZα (fragment): LacZα fragment of β-galactosidase; lacZ fragment
    523..566     -  terminator     rrnB T1 terminator: Escherichia coli rrnB; transcription terminator T1 from the E. coli rrnB gene
    698..725     +  terminator     rrnB T2 terminator: transcription terminator T2 from the E. coli rrnB gene
    780..872     -  CDS            lacI (fragment): lac repressor; lacI; The lac repressor binds to the lac operator to inhibit transcription in E. coli. This inhibition can be relieved by adding lactose or isopropyl-β-D-thiogalactopyranoside (IPTG).
   1055..1643    -  rep_origin     ori: high-copy-number ColE1/pMB1/pBR322/pUC origin of replication
   1790..2599    -  CDS            KanR: aminoglycoside phosphotransferase; aph(3')-Ia; confers resistance to kanamycin in bacteria or G418 (Geneticin®) in eukaryotes
>Addgene plasmid #73736 | pMLS383 | depositor full sequence | sequence record 136622 | Full Sequence
CCCCTTGTATTACTGTTTATGTAAGCAGACAGTTTTATTGTTCATGATGATATATTTTTATCTTGTGCAA
TGTAACATCAGAGATTTTGAGACACGGGCCAGAGCTGCCAGGAAACAGCTATGACCATGATTACGCCAAG
CGCGCAATTAACCCTCACTAAAGGGAACAAAAGCTGGAGCTCCACCGCGGTGGCGGCCGCTCTAGAACTA
GTGGATCCCCCGGGCTGCAGGAATTCGATCTGCTCTTCGGGTGAGAATCTGTACTTTCAGAGCGAGCCAA
CCACTGACTACAAGGACGACGACGACAAGAGTACTAGCGGTGGCAGTGGAGGTACCGGCGGAAGCACGGG
AAGAGCACATCAAGCTTATCGATACCGTCGACCTCGAGGGGGGGCCCGGTACCCAATTCGCCCTATAGTG
AGTCGTATTACGCGCGCTCACTGGCCGTCGTTTTACAACGTCGTGACTGGGAAAACATCCATGCTAGCGT
TAACGCGAGAGTAGGGAACTGCCAGGCATCAAATAAAACGAAAGGCTCAGTCGGAAGACTGGGCCTTTCG
TTTTATCTGTTGTTTGTCGGTGAACGCTCTCCTGAGTAGGACAAATCCGCCGGGAGCGGATTTGAACGTT
GTGAAGCAACGGCCCGGAGGGTGGCGGGCAGGACGCCCGCCATAAACTGCCAGGCATCAAACTAAGCAGA
AGGCCATCCTGACGGATGGCCTTTTTGCGTTTCTACAAACTCTTCCTGGCTAGCGGTACGCGTATTAATT
GCGTTGCGCTCACTGCCCGCTTTCCAGTCGGGAAACCTGTCGTGCCAGCTGCATTAATGAATCGGCCAAC
GCGCGGGGAGAGGCGGTTTGCGTATTGGGCGCTCTTCCGCTTCCTCGCTCACTGACTCGCTGCGCTCGGT
CGTTCGGCTGCGGCGAGCGGTATCAGCTCACTCAAAGGCGGTAATACGGTTATCCACAGAATCAGGGGAT
AACGCAGGAAAGAACATGTGAGCAAAAGGCCAGCAAAAGGCCAGGAACCGTAAAAAGGCCGCGTTGCTGG
CGTTTTTCCATAGGCTCCGCCCCCCTGACGAGCATCACAAAAATCGACGCTCAAGTCAGAGGTGGCGAAA
CCCGACAGGACTATAAAGATACCAGGCGTTTCCCCCTGGAAGCTCCCTCGTGCGCTCTCCTGTTCCGACC
CTGCCGCTTACCGGATACCTGTCCGCCTTTCTCCCTTCGGGAAGCGTGGCGCTTTCTCATAGCTCACGCT
GTAGGTATCTCAGTTCGGTGTAGGTCGTTCGCTCCAAGCTGGGCTGTGTGCACGAACCCCCCGTTCAGCC
CGACCGCTGCGCCTTATCCGGTAACTATCGTCTTGAGTCCAACCCGGTAAGACACGACTTATCGCCACTG
GCAGCAGCCACTGGTAACAGGATTAGCAGAGCGAGGTATGTAGGCGGTGCTACAGAGTTCTTGAAGTGGT
GGCCTAACTACGGCTACACTAGAAGAACAGTATTTGGTATCTGCGCTCTGCTGAAGCCAGTTACCTTCGG
AAAAAGAGTTGGTAGCTCTTGATCCGGCAAACAAACCACCGCTGGTAGCGGTGGTTTTTTTGTTTGCAAG
CAGCAGATTACGCGCAGAAAAAAAGGATCTCAAGAAGATCCTTTGATCTTTTCTACGGGGTCTGACGCTC
AGTGGAACGACGCGTAACTCACGTTAAGGGATTTTGGTCATGAGCTTGCGCCGTCCCGTCAAGTCAGCGT
AATGCTCTGCCAGTGTTACAACCAATTAACCAATTCTGATTAGAAAAACTCATCGAGCATCAAATGAAAC
TGCAATTTATTCATATCAGGATTATCAATACCATATTTTTGAAAAAGCCGTTTCTGTAATGAAGGAGAAA
ACTCACCGAGGCAGTTCCATAGGATGGCAAGATCCTGGTATCGGTCTGCGATTCCGACTCGTCCAACATC
AATACAACCTATTAATTTCCCCTCGTCAAAAATAAGGTTATCAAGTGAGAAATCACCATGAGTGACGACT
GAATCCGGTGAGAATGGCAAAAGTTTATGCATTTCTTTCCAGACTTGTTCAACAGGCCAGCCATTACGCT
CGTCATCAAAATCACTCGCATCAACCAAACCGTTATTCATTCGTGATTGCGCCTGAGCGAGACGAAATAC
GCGATCGCTGTTAAAAGGACAATTACAAACAGGAATCGAATGCAACCGGCGCAGGAACACTGCCAGCGCA
TCAACAATATTTTCACCTGAATCAGGATATTCTTCTAATACCTGGAATGCTGTTTTTCCGGGGATCGCAG
TGGTGAGTAACCATGCATCATCAGGAGTACGGATAAAATGCTTGATGGTCGGAAGAGGCATAAATTCCGT
CAGCCAGTTTAGTCTGACCATCTCATCTGTAACATCATTGGCAACGCTACCTTTGCCATGTTTCAGAAAC
AACTCTGGCGCATCGGGCTTCCCATACAAGCGATAGATTGTCGCACCTGATTGCCCGACATTATCGCGAG
CCCATTTATACCCATATAAATCAGCATCCATGTTGGAATTTAATCGCGGCCTCGACGTTTCCCGTTGAAT
ATGGCTCATAACA
