>Addgene plasmid #73736 | pMLS383 | depositor partial sequence | sequence record 136623 | TEV-FLAGtag Insert
GCTCTTCGGGTGAGAATCTGTACTTTCAGAGCGAGCCAACCACTGACTACAAGGACGACGACGACAAGAG
TACTAGCGGTGGCAGTGGAGGTACCGGCGGAAGCACGGGAAGAGC
