>Addgene plasmid #73736 | pMLS383 | addgene partial sequence | sequence record 139597 | M13-F20 5'-TGTAAAACGACGGCCAGT-3'
GGGCGAATTGGGTACCGGGCCCCCCCTCGAGGTCGACGGTATCGATAAGCTTGATGTGCTCTTCCCGTGC
TTCCGCCGGTACCTCCACTGCCACCGCTAGTACTCTTGTCGTCGTCGTCCTTGTAGTCAGTGGTTGGCTC
GCTCTGAAAGTACAGATTCTCACCCGAAGAGCAGATCGAATTCCTGCAGCCCGGGGGATCCACTAGTTCT
AGAGCGGCCGCCACCGCGGTGGAGCTCCAGCTTTTGTTCCCTTTAGTGAGGGTTAATTGCGCGCTTGGCG
TAATCATGGTCATAGCTGTTTCCTGGCAGCTCTGGCCCGTGTCTCAAAATCTCTGATGTTACATTGCACA
AGATAAAAATATATCATCATGAACAATAAAACTGTCTGCTTACATAAACAGTAATACAAGGGGTGTTATG
AGCCATATTCAACGGGAAACGTCGAGGCCGCGATTAAATTCCAACATGGATGCTGATTTATATGGGTATA
AATGGGCTCGCGATAATGTCGGGCAATCAGGTGCGACAATCTATCGCTTGTATGGGAAGCCCGATGCGCC
AGAGTTGTTTCTGAAACATGGCAAAGGTAGCGTTGCCAATGATGTTACAGATGAGATGGTCAGACTAAAC
TGGCTGACGGAATTTATGCCTCTTCCGACCATCAAGCATTTTATCCGTACTCCTGATGATGCATGGTTAC
TCACCACTGCGATCCCCGGAAAAACAGCATTCCAGGTATTAGAAGAATATCCTGATTCAGGTGAAAATAT
TGTTGATGCGCTGGCAGTGTTCCTGCGCCGGTTGCATTCGATTCCTGTTTGTAATTGTCCTTTTAACAGC
GATCGCGTATTTCGTCTCGCTCAGGCGCAATCACGAATGAATAACGGTTTGGTTGATGCGAGTGATTTTG
ATGACGAGCGTAATGGCTGGCCTGTTGAACAAGTCTGGAAAGAAATGCATAAACTTTTGCCATTCTCACC
GGATTCAG
