>Addgene plasmid #73736 | pMLS383 | addgene partial sequence | sequence record 139598 | M13-Rev 5'-CAGGAAACAGCTATGACC-3'
TCACTAAAGGGAACAAAAGCTGGAGCTCCACCGCGGTGGCGGCCGCTCTAGAACTAGTGGATCCCCCGGG
CTGCAGGAATTCGATCTGCTCTTCGGGTGAGAATCTGTACTTTCAGAGCGAGCCAACCACTGACTACAAG
GACGACGACGACAAGAGTACTAGCGGTGGCAGTGGAGGTACCGGCGGAAGCACGGGAAGAGCACATCAAG
CTTATCGATACCGTCGACCTCGAGGGGGGGCCCGGTACCCAATTCGCCCTATAGTGAGTCGTATTACGCG
CGCTCACTGGCCGTCGTTTTACAACGTCGTGACTGGGAAAACATCCATGCTAGCGTTAACGCGAGAGTAG
GGAACTGCCAGGCATCAAATAAAACGAAAGGCTCAGTCGGAAGACTGGGCCTTTCGTTTTATCTGTTGTT
TGTCGGTGAACGCTCTCCTGAGTAGGACAAATCCGCCGGGAGCGGATTTGAACGTTGTGAAGCAACGGCC
CGGAGGGTGGCGGGCAGGACGCCCGCCATAAACTGCCAGGCATCAAACTAAGCAGAAGGCCATCCTGACG
GATGGCCTTTTTGCGTTTCTACAAACTCTTCCTGGCTAGCGGTACGCGTATTAATTGCGTTGCGCTCACT
GCCCGCTTTCCAGTCGGGAAACCTGTCGTGCCAGCTGCATTAATGAATCGGCCAACGCGCGGGGAGAGGC
GGTTTGCGTATTGGGCGCTCTTCCGCTTCCTCGCTCACTGACTCGCTGCGCTCGGTCGTTCGGCTGCGGC
GAGCGGTATCAGCTCACTCAAA
